>Addgene plasmid #86487 | pCAM70 | addgene full sequence | sequence record 173215 | Addgene NGS Result
TCAGAGAAGAAACCAATTGTCCATATTGCATCAGACATTGCCGTCACTGCGTCTTTTACTGGCTCTTCTC
GCTAACCAAACCGGTAACCCCGCTTATTAAAAGCATTCTGTAACAAAGCGGGACCAAAGCCATGACAAAA
ACGCGTAACAAAAGTGTCTATAATCACGGCAGAAAAGTCCACATTGATTATTTGCACGGCGTCACACTTT
GCTATGCCATAGCATTTTTATCCATAAGATTAGCGGATCTTACCTGACGCTTTTTATCGCAACTCTCTAC
TGTTTCTCCATACCCGCTAGCAAAGAGGAGAAAAGAATGGAAGCATTAGGAATGATTGAAACCCGGGGCC
TGGTTGCGCTGATTGAGGCCTCCGATGCGATGGTAAAAGCCGCGCGCGTGAAGCTGGTCGGCGTGAAGCA
GATTGGCGGTGGCCTGTGTACTGCCATGGTGCGTGGCGATGTGGCGGCGTGCAAAGCCGCAACCGATGCT
GGCGCCGCTGCGGCGCAGCGCATTGGCGAGTTGGTCTCCGTACACGTGATTCCACGCCCGCACGGCGATC
TGGAAGAAGTGTTCCCGATCGGCTTCAAAGGCGACAGCAACATTATGGCGAGTAGCGAAGACGTTATCAA
AGAGTTCATGCGTTTCAAAGTTCGTATGGAAGGTTCCGTTAACGGTCACGAGTTCGAAATCGAAGGTGAA
GGTGAAGGTCGTCCGTACGAAGGTACCCAGACCGCTAAACTGAAAGTTACCAAAGGTGGTCCGCTGCCGT
TCGCTTGGGACATCCTGTCCCCGCAGTTCCAGTACGGTTCCAAAGCTTACGTTAAACACCCGGCTGACAT
CCCGGACTACCTGAAACTGTCATTCCCGGAAGGTTTCAAATGGGAACGTGTTATGAACTTCGAAGACGGT
GGTGTTGTTACCGTTACCCAGGACTCCTCCCTGCAAGACGGTGAGTTCATCTACAAAGTTAAACTGCGTG
GTACCAACTTCCCGTCCGACGGTACGGTTATGCAGAAAAAAACCATGGGTTGGGAAGCTTCCACCGAACG
TATGTACCCGGAAGACGGTGCTCTGAAAGGTGAAATCAAAATGCGTCTGAAACTGAAAGACGGTGGTCAC
TACGACGCTGAAGTTAAAACCACCTACATGGCTAAAAAACCGGTTCAGCTGCCGGGTGCTTACAAAACCG
ACATCAAACTGGACATAACCTCCAACAACGAAGACTACACCATCGTTGAACAGTACGAACGTGCTGAAGG
TCGTCACTCCACCGGTGCTTAATAAGGATCTCCAGGCATCAAATAAAACGAAAGGCTCAGTCGAAAGACT
GGGCCTTTCGTTTTATCTGTTGTTTGTCGGTGAACTAATTTCTAGACTGCAGGCTTCCTCGCTCACTGAC
TCGCTGCGCTCGGTCGTTCGGCTGCGGCTAGCGGTATTAGCTCACTCAAAGGCGGTAATACGGTTATCCA
CAGAATCATGGGATAACGCAGGAAAGAACATGTGAGCAAAAGGCCAGCAAAAGGCCAGGAACCGTAAAAA
GGCCGCGTTGCTGGCGTTTTTCCACAGGCTCCGCCCCCCTGACTAGCATCACAAAAATCGACGCTCAAGT
CATAGGTGGCGAAACCCGACAGGACTATAAAGATACCAGGCGTTTCCCCCTGGAAGCTCCCTCGTGCGCT
CTCCTGTTCCGACCCTGCCGCTTACCGGATACCTGTCCGCCTTTCTCCCTTCGGGAAGCGTGGCGCTTTC
TCATAGCTCACGCTGTAGGTATCTCAGTTCGGTGTAGGTCGTTCGCTCCAAGCTGGGCTGTGTGCACGAA
CCCCCCGTTCAGCCCGACCGCTGCGCCTTATCCGGTAACTATCGTCTTGAGTCCAACCCGGTAAGACACG
ACTTATCGCCACTGGCAGCAGCCACTGGTAACAGGATTAGCAGAGCGAGGTATGTAGGCGGTGCTACAGA
GTTCTTGAAGTGGTGGCCTAACTACGGCTACACTAGAAGAACAGTATTTGGTATCTGCGCTCTGCTGAAG
CCAGTTACCTTCGGAAAAAGAGTTTGTAGCTCTTGATCCGGCAAACAAACCACCGCTGGTAGCGGTGGTT
TTTTTGTTTGCAAGCAGCAGATTACGCGCAGAAAAAAAGGATCTCAAGAAGATCCTTTGATCTTTTCTAC
TGGGTCTGACGCTCAGTGGAACGAAAACTCACGTTAAGGGATTTTGGTCATGAGATTATCAAAAAGGATC
TTCACCTAGATCCTTTTAAATTAAAAATGAAGTTTTAAATCAATCTAAAGTATATATGAGTAAACTTGGT
CTGACAGTTACCAATGCTTAATCAGTGAGGCACCTATCTCAGCGATCTGTCTATTTCGTTCATCCATAGT
TGCCTTACTCCCCGTCGTGTAGATAACTACGATACGGGAGGGCTTACCATCTGGCCCCAGTGCTGCAATG
ATACCGCGAGACCCACGCTCACCGGCTCCAGATTTATCAGCAATAAACCAGCCAGCCGGAAGGGCCGAGC
GCAGAAGTGGTCCTGCAACTTTATCCGCCTCCATCCAGTCTATTAATTGTTGCCGGGAAGCTAGAGTAAG
TAGTTCGCCAGTTAATAGTTTGCGCAACGTTGTTGCCATTGCTACAGGCATCGTGGTGTCACGCTCGTCG
TTTGGTATGGCTTCATTCAGCTCCGGTTCCCAACGATCAAGGCGAGTTACATGATCCCCCATGTTGTGCA
AAAAAGCGGTTAGCTCCTTCGGTCCTCCGATCGTTGTCAGAAGTAAGTTGGCCGCAGTGTTATCACTCAT
GGTTATGGCAGCACTGCATAATTCTCTTACTGTCATGCCATCCGTAAGATGCTTTTCTGTGACTGGTGAG
TACTCAACCAAGTCATTCTGAGAATAGTGTATGCGGCGACCGAGTTGCTCTTGCCCGGCGTCAATACGGG
ATAATACCGCGCCACATAGCAGAACTTTAAAAGTGCTCATCATTGGAAAACGTTCTTCGGGGCGAAAACT
CTCAAGGATCTTACCGCTGTTGAGATCCAGTTCGATGTAACCCACTCGTGCACCCAACTGATCTTCAGCA
TCTTTTACTTTCACCAGCGTTTCTGGGTGAGCAAAAACAGGAAGGCAAAATGCCGCAAAAAATGGAATAA
GGGCGACACGGAAATGTTGAATACTCATACTCTTCCTTTTTCAATATTATTGAAGCATTTATCAGGGTTA
TTGTCTCATGAGCGGATACATATTTGAATGTATTTAGAAAAATAAACAAATAGGGGTTCCGCGCACATTT
CCCCGAAAAGTGCCACCTGACGTCTAAGAAACCATTATTATCATGACATTAACCTATAAAAATAGGCGTA
TCACTAGGCAGAATTTCAGATAAAAAAAATCCTTAGCTTTCGCTAAGGATGATTTCTGGAATTCACTAGT
CTATGCTACTCCATCGAGCCGTCAATTGTCTGATTCGTTACCAATTATGACAACTTGACGGCTACATCAT
TCACTTTTTCTTCACAACCGGCACGGAACTCGCTCGGGCTGGCCCCGGTGCATTTTTTAAATACCCGCGA
GAAATAGAGTTGATCGTCAAAACCAACATTGCGACCGACGGTGGCGATAGGCATCCGGGTTGTGCTCAAA
AGCAGCTTCGCCTGGCTTATACGTTGGTCCTCGCGCCAGCTTAAGACGCTAATCCCTAACTGCTGGCGGA
AAAGACGTGACAGACGCGACGGCGACAAGCAAACATGCTGTGCGACGCTGGCGATATCAAAATTGCTGTC
TGCCAGGTGATCGCTGATGTACTGACAAGCCTCGCGTACCCGATTATCCATCGGTGGATGGAGCGACTCG
TTAATCGCTTCCATGCGCCGCAGCAACAATTGCTCAAGCAGATTTATCGCCAGCAGCTCCGAATAGCGCC
CTTCCCCTTGCCCGGCGTTAATTATTTGCCCAAACAGGTCGCTGAAATGCGGCTGGTGCGCTTCATCCGG
GCGAAAGAACCCCGTATTGGCAAATATTGACGGCCAGTTAAGCCATTCATGCCAGTAGGCGCGCGGACGA
AAGTAAACCCACTTGTGATACCATTCGCGAGCCTCCGGATGACGACCGTAGTGATGAATCTCTCCTGGCT
GGAACAGCAAAATATCACCCGGTCGGCAAACAAATTCTCGTCCCTGATTTTTCACCACCCCCTGACCGCG
AATGGTGAGATTGAGAATATAACCTTTCATTCCCAGCGGTCGGTCGATAAAAAAATCGAGATAACCGTTG
GCCTCAATCGGCGTTAAACCCGCCACCAGATGGGCATTAAACGAGTATCCCGGCAGCAGGGGATCATTTT
GCGCTTCAGCCATACTTTTCATACTCCCGCCAT
Features (pLannotate 1.2.2; 9 found; start..end, strand, type, name):
      7..291     +  promoter       araBAD promoter: araBAD; promoter of the L-arabinose operon of E. coli; the araC regulatory gene is transcribed in the opposite direction (Guzman et al., 1995)
    317..604     +  CDS            eutM: EUTM_SALTY - Also known as cchA From Salmonella typhimurium (strain LT2 / SGSC1412 / ATCC 700720).
    605..1282    +  CDS            mRFP1: monomeric derivative of DsRed (Campbell et al., 2002)
   1300..1346    +  terminator     rrnB T1 terminator: transcription terminator T1 from the E. coli rrnB gene
   1559..2147    -  rep_origin     ori: high-copy-number ColE1/pMB1/pBR322/pUC origin of replication
   2318..3178    -  CDS            AmpR: β-lactamase; bla; confers resistance to ampicillin, carbenicillin, and related antibiotics
   3179..3283    -  promoter       AmpR promoter: bla
   3373..3416    -  terminator     bacterial terminator: putative bacterial transcription terminator
   3475..4353    -  CDS            araC: L-arabinose regulatory protein; araC
