[The description below was written by a language model from this plasmid's Addgene catalogue record and pLannotate feature annotations shown in this document.]
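Description:
pCAM70 is a 4,373 nt bacterial expression plasmid built on the pWW307 backbone for arabinose-inducible production of a EutM-mRFP1 fusion protein in E. coli. It replicates from a ColE1/pMB1-type origin, annotated in the sequence as the high-copy class, although the catalogue entry lists copy number as unknown. It is selected with ampicillin through a β-lactamase gene driven by its own bla promoter.

The expression cassette begins with the araBAD (pBAD) promoter, and the araC regulator gene is encoded on the opposite strand. AraC represses the promoter in the absence of L-arabinose and activates it when the sugar is present. Downstream lies the eutM coding sequence, annotated as matching the Salmonella typhimurium LT2 protein (also known as cchA), a shell component of the ethanolamine utilization bacterial microcompartment. It is followed immediately by mRFP1, the monomeric red fluorescent derivative of DsRed, and the adjoining coordinates are consistent with a direct C-terminal fusion. According to the record, the parental backbone carried a constitutive mRFP1, which was fused to the C terminus of eutM by Gibson assembly. In this construct the reporter therefore sits under pBAD control as part of the fusion. The rrnB T1 terminator ends the transcript, and a further putative bacterial terminator lies between the AmpR and araC units.

The stated purpose is simply expression of eutM-mRFP1. The associated publication concerns a distributed cell division counter for following growth dynamics in the gut microbiota, but the record does not spell out the exact role of this fusion in that system.
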