Addgene plasmid #86487: pCAM70
Purpose: Expresses eutM-mRFP1
Depositing lab: Pamela Silver. Depositing organization: Harvard Medical School. Publication: A distributed cell division counter reveals growth dynamics in the gut microbiota. Myhrvold C, Kotula JW, Hicks WM, Conway NJ, Silver PA. Nat Commun. 2015 Nov 30;6:10039. doi: 10.1038/ncomms10039. PubMed 26615910.
Backbone
  Vector backbone: pWW307
  Modifications to backbone: constitutive mRFP1 on the backbone is fused to the C terminus of eutM
  Vector type: Bacterial Expression
Growth in bacteria
  Bacterial resistance: Ampicillin, 100 μg/mL
  Growth temperature: 37°C
  Growth strain: DH5alpha
  Copy number: Unknown
Gene/Insert
  Gene/Insert name: eutM-mRFP1
  Promoter: pBAD
  Tag / fusion protein: mRFP1 (C terminal on insert)
  Cloning method: Gibson Cloning
  Sequencing primers: 5′ pBAD Forward from Eton Bio; 3′ pBAD Reverse from Eton Bio
Terms and licenses: Academic/Nonprofit Terms; Industry Terms: Not Available to Industry
How to cite: pCAM70 was a gift from Pamela Silver (Addgene plasmid # 86487 ; http://n2t.net/addgene:86487 ; RRID:Addgene_86487)
